Addgene plasmid #115697: p426MET25_sfpHluorin (MRV55)
Purpose: superfolder pHluorin for intracellular pH measurements in S. cerevisiae (improved performance when targeted to the ER or subsequent compartments)
Depositing lab: Eckhard Boles. Depositing organization: Goethe-Universitaet Frankfurt am Main. Publication: A superfolder variant of pH-sensitive pHluorin for in vivo pH measurements in the endoplasmic reticulum. Reifenrath M, Boles E. Sci Rep. 2018 Aug 10;8(1):11985. doi: 10.1038/s41598-018-30367-z. PubMed 30097598.
Backbone
  Vector backbone: p246MET25
  Backbone size w/o insert (bp): 6271
  Total vector size (bp): 7129
  Vector type: Yeast Expression
  Selectable markers: URA3
Growth in bacteria
  Bacterial resistance: Ampicillin, 100 μg/mL
  Growth temperature: 37°C
  Growth strain: DH5alpha
  Copy number: High Copy
Gene/Insert
  Gene/Insert name: sfpHluorin (alt name: superfolder pHluorin)
  Species: Aequorea victoria
  Insert size (bp): 717
  Mutation: for introduced mutations see publication
  GenBank ID: M62653.1
  Promoter: MET25
  Cloning method: Unknown
  Sequencing primers: 5′ GCGTCTGTTAGAAAGGAAGTTTTTCC; 3′ ACCTAGACTTCAGGTTGTC
Terms and licenses: Academic/Nonprofit Terms; Industry Terms: Not Available to Industry
How to cite: p426MET25_sfpHluorin (MRV55) was a gift from Eckhard Boles (Addgene plasmid # 115697 ; http://n2t.net/addgene:115697 ; RRID:Addgene_115697)
