[The description below was written by a language model from this plasmid's Addgene catalogue record and pLannotate feature annotations shown in this document.]
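Description:
p426MET25_sfpHluorin (MRV55) is a yeast expression plasmid for Saccharomyces cerevisiae built on a p426-type episomal shuttle backbone (the catalogue spells the backbone "p246MET25", apparently a transposition of the name). In yeast it is maintained through the 2μ origin of replication and selected by the URA3 auxotrophic marker, which is expressed from its own promoter and can be counterselected with 5-FOA. In E. coli it replicates at high copy from a ColE1/pUC-type origin and is selected with ampicillin through the bla gene. The backbone also carries an f1 origin, T3 and T7 promoters flanking the expression cassette, and lac promoter/operator and lacZα remnants typical of its pBluescript-like ancestry. Short lacI, rop and bom fragments are annotated as well.

The payload is superfolder pHluorin, a roughly 717 bp coding sequence derived from Aequorea victoria GFP, which the automated annotation recognises as superfolder GFP. It combines the pH-sensitive pHluorin reporter with superfolder-type mutations; the record refers to the publication for the specific substitutions. The gene sits between the MET25 (MET17) promoter, which is repressed by methionine and so allows tunable expression, and the CYC1 terminator. No targeting signal or tag is annotated on the coding sequence. The construct is intended for in vivo intracellular pH measurements in yeast, and the superfolder variant is reported to perform better when directed to the endoplasmic reticulum or later secretory compartments. The two sequence records (6,977 and 6,988 nt) show the same feature layout, differing slightly around the f1 origin, and both are shorter than the catalogue's stated total size of 7,129 bp.
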