Features (pLannotate 1.2.2; 20 found; start..end, strand, type, name):
     69..1411    +  rep_origin     2μ ori: yeast 2μ plasmid origin of replication
   1438..1542    +  promoter       AmpR promoter: bla
   1543..2403    +  CDS            AmpR: β-lactamase; bla; confers resistance to ampicillin, carbenicillin, and related antibiotics
   2574..3162    +  rep_origin     ori: high-copy-number ColE1/pMB1/pBR322/pUC origin of replication
   3345..3437    +  CDS            lacI (fragment): lac repressor; lacI; The lac repressor binds to the lac operator to inhibit transcription in E. coli. This inhibition can be relieved by adding lactose or isopropyl-β-D-thiogalactopyranoside (IPTG).
   3450..3471    +  protein_bind   CAP binding site: CAP binding activates transcription in the presence of cAMP. E. coli catabolite activator protein
   3486..3516    +  promoter       lac promoter: promoter for the E. coli lac operon
   3524..3540    +  protein_bind   lac operator: The lac repressor binds to the lac operator to inhibit transcription in E. coli. This inhibition can be relieved by adding lactose or isopropyl-β-D-thiogalactopyranoside (IPTG). lac repressor encoded by lacI
   3585..3603    +  promoter       T3 promoter: promoter for bacteriophage T3 RNA polymerase
   3654..4003    +  promoter       MET17 promoter: S. cerevisiae MET17; expression is repressed by methionine; MET15; MET25
   4011..4724    +  CDS            superfolder GFP: GFP variant that folds robustly even when fused to poorly folded proteins (Pédelacq et al., 2006)
   4728..4975    +  terminator     CYC1 terminator: S. cerevisiae CYC1; transcription terminator for CYC1
   4994..5012    -  promoter       T7 promoter: promoter for bacteriophage T7 RNA polymerase
   5020..5175    +  CDS            lacZα (fragment): LacZα fragment of β-galactosidase; lacZ fragment
   5183..5638    +  rep_origin     f1 ori (sequence partly withheld): f1 bacteriophage origin of replication; arrow indicates direction of (+) strand synthesis
   5639..5690    -  misc_feature   bom (fragment): basis of mobility region from pBR322
   5769..6572    -  CDS            URA3: orotidine-5'-phosphate decarboxylase, required for uracil biosynthesis; S. cerevisiae URA3; yeast auxotrophic marker, counterselectable with 5-fluoroorotic acid (5-FOA)
   6573..6788    -  promoter       URA3 promoter: S. cerevisiae URA3
   6803..6852    -  misc_feature   bom (fragment): basis of mobility region from pBR322
   6954..1       -  CDS            rop (fragment) (across the origin): Rop protein, which maintains plasmids at low copy number; rop
>Addgene plasmid #115697 | p426MET25_sfpHluorin (MRV55) | depositor full sequence | sequence record 218410 | p426, MET25 promoter, sfpHluorin, CYC1 terminator, URA3 marker, 2 micron origin, Amp resistance, ColE1
GACGAAAGGGCCTCGTGATACGCCTATTTTTATAGGTTAATGTCATGATAATAATGGTTTCTTAGTATGA
TCCAATATCAAAGGAAATGATAGCATTGAAGGATGAGACTAATCCAATTGAGGAGTGGCAGCATATAGAA
CAGCTAAAGGGTAGTGCTGAAGGAAGCATACGATACCCCGCATGGAATGGGATAATATCACAGGAGGTAC
TAGACTACCTTTCATCCTACATAAATAGACGCATATAAGTACGCATTTAAGCATAAACACGCACTATGCC
GTTCTTCTCATGTATATATATATACAGGCAACACGCAGATATAGGTGCGACGTGAACAGTGAGCTGTATG
TGCGCAGCTCGCGTTGCATTTTCGGAAGCGCTCGTTTTCGGAAACGCTTTGAAGTTCCTATTCCGAAGTT
CCTATTCTCTAGAAAGTATAGGAACTTCAGAGCGCTTTTGAAAACCAAAAGCGCTCTGAAGACGCACTTT
CAAAAAACCAAAAACGCACCGGACTGTAACGAGCTACTAAAATATTGCGAATACCGCTTCCACAAACATT
GCTCAAAAGTATCTCTTTGCTATATATCTCTGTGCTATATCCCTATATAACCTACCCATCCACCTTTCGC
TCCTTGAACTTGCATCTAAACTCGACCTCTACATTTTTTATGTTTATCTCTAGTATTACTCTTTAGACAA
AAAAATTGTAGTAAGAACTATTCATAGAGTGAATCGAAAACAATACGAAAATGTAAACATTTCCTATACG
TAGTATATAGAGACAAAATAGAAGAAACCGTTCATAATTTTCTGACCAATGAAGAATCATCAACGCTATC
ACTTTCTGTTCACAAAGTATGCGCAATCCACATCGGTATAGAATATAATCGGGGATGCCTTTATCTTGAA
AAAATGCACCCGCAGCTTCGCTAGTAATCAGTAAACGCGGGAAGTGGAGTCAGGCTTTTTTTATGGAAGA
GAAAATAGACACCAAAGTAGCCTTCTTCTAACCTTAACGGACCTACAGTGCAAAAAGTTATCAAGAGACT
GCATTATAGAGCGCACAAAGGAGAAAAAAAGTAATCTAAGATGCTTTGTTAGAAAAATAGCGCTCTCGGG
ATGCATTTTTGTAGAACAAAAAAGAAGTATAGATTCTTTGTTGGTAAAATAGCGCTCTCGCGTTGCATTT
CTGTTCTGTAAAAATGCAGCTCAGATTCTTTGTTTGAAAAATTAGCGCTCTCGCGTTGCATTTTTGTTTT
ACAAAAATGAAGCACAGATTCTTCGTTGGTAAAATAGCGCTTTCGCGTTGCATTTCTGTTCTGTAAAAAT
GCAGCTCAGATTCTTTGTTTGAAAAATTAGCGCTCTCGCGTTGCATTTTTGTTCTACAAAATGAAGCACA
GATGCTTCGTTCAGGTGGCACTTTTCGGGGAAATGTGCGCGGAACCCCTATTTGTTTATTTTTCTAAATA
CATTCAAATATGTATCCGCTCATGAGACAATAACCCTGATAAATGCTTCAATAATATTGAAAAAGGAAGA
GTATGAGTATTCAACATTTCCGTGTCGCCCTTATTCCCTTTTTTGCGGCATTTTGCCTTCCTGTTTTTGC
TCACCCAGAAACGCTGGTGAAAGTAAAAGATGCTGAAGATCAGTTGGGTGCACGAGTGGGTTACATCGAA
CTGGATCTCAACAGCGGTAAGATCCTTGAGAGTTTTCGCCCCGAAGAACGTTTTCCAATGATGAGCACTT
TTAAAGTTCTGCTATGTGGCGCGGTATTATCCCGTATTGACGCCGGGCAAGAGCAACTCGGTCGCCGCAT
ACACTATTCTCAGAATGACTTGGTTGAGTACTCACCAGTCACAGAAAAGCATCTTACGGATGGCATGACA
GTAAGAGAATTATGCAGTGCTGCCATAACCATGAGTGATAACACTGCGGCCAACTTACTTCTGACAACGA
TCGGAGGACCGAAGGAGCTAACCGCTTTTTTGCACAACATGGGGGATCATGTAACTCGCCTTGATCGTTG
GGAACCGGAGCTGAATGAAGCCATACCAAACGACGAGCGTGACACCACGATGCCTGTAGCAATGGCAACA
ACGTTGCGCAAACTATTAACTGGCGAACTACTTACTCTAGCTTCCCGGCAACAATTAATAGACTGGATGG
AGGCGGATAAAGTTGCAGGACCACTTCTGCGCTCGGCCCTTCCGGCTGGCTGGTTTATTGCTGATAAATC
TGGAGCCGGTGAGCGTGGGTCTCGCGGTATCATTGCAGCACTGGGGCCAGATGGTAAGCCCTCCCGTATC
GTAGTTATCTACACGACGGGGAGTCAGGCAACTATGGATGAACGAAATAGACAGATCGCTGAGATAGGTG
CCTCACTGATTAAGCATTGGTAACTGTCAGACCAAGTTTACTCATATATACTTTAGATTGATTTAAAACT
TCATTTTTAATTTAAAAGGATCTAGGTGAAGATCCTTTTTGATAATCTCATGACCAAAATCCCTTAACGT
GAGTTTTCGTTCCACTGAGCGTCAGACCCCGTAGAAAAGATCAAAGGATCTTCTTGAGATCCTTTTTTTC
TGCGCGTAATCTGCTGCTTGCAAACAAAAAAACCACCGCTACCAGCGGTGGTTTGTTTGCCGGATCAAGA
GCTACCAACTCTTTTTCCGAAGGTAACTGGCTTCAGCAGAGCGCAGATACCAAATACTGTCCTTCTAGTG
TAGCCGTAGTTAGGCCACCACTTCAAGAACTCTGTAGCACCGCCTACATACCTCGCTCTGCTAATCCTGT
TACCAGTGGCTGCTGCCAGTGGCGATAAGTCGTGTCTTACCGGGTTGGACTCAAGACGATAGTTACCGGA
TAAGGCGCAGCGGTCGGGCTGAACGGGGGGTTCGTGCACACAGCCCAGCTTGGAGCGAACGACCTACACC
GAACTGAGATACCTACAGCGTGAGCTATGAGAAAGCGCCACGCTTCCCGAAGGGAGAAAGGCGGACAGGT
ATCCGGTAAGCGGCAGGGTCGGAACAGGAGAGCGCACGAGGGAGCTTCCAGGGGGAAACGCCTGGTATCT
TTATAGTCCTGTCGGGTTTCGCCACCTCTGACTTGAGCGTCGATTTTTGTGATGCTCGTCAGGGGGGCGG
AGCCTATGGAAAAACGCCAGCAACGCGGCCTTTTTACGGTTCCTGGCCTTTTGCTGGCCTTTTGCTCACA
TGTTCTTTCCTGCGTTATCCCCTGATTCTGTGGATAACCGTATTACCGCCTTTGAGTGAGCTGATACCGC
TCGCCGCAGCCGAACGACCGAGCGCAGCGAGTCAGTGAGCGAGGAAGCGGAAGAGCGCCCAATACGCAAA
CCGCCTCTCCCCGCGCGTTGGCCGATTCATTAATGCAGCTGGCACGACAGGTTTCCCGACTGGAAAGCGG
GCAGTGAGCGCAACGCAATTAATGTGAGTTACCTCACTCATTAGGCACCCCAGGCTTTACACTTTATGCT
TCCGGCTCCTATGTTGTGTGGAATTGTGAGCGGATAACAATTTCACACAGGAAACAGCTATGACCATGAT
TACGCCAAGCGCGCAATTAACCCTCACTAAAGGGAACAAAAGCTGGAGCTCCGGATGCAAGGGTTCGAAT
CCCTTAGCTCTCATTATTTTTTGCTTTTTCTCTTGAGGTCACATGATCGCAAAATGGCAAATGGCACGTG
AAGCTGTCGATATTGGGGAACTGTGGTGGTTGGCAAATGACTAATTAAGTTAGTCAAGGCGCCATCCTCA
TGAAAACTGTGTAACATAATAACCGAAGTGTCGAAAAGGTGGCACCTTGTCCAATTGAACACGCTCGATG
AAAAAAATAAGATATATATAAGGTTAAGTAAAGCGTCTGTTAGAAAGGAAGTTTTTCCTTTTTCTTGCTC
TCTTGTCTTTTCATCTACTATTTCCTTCGTGTAATACAGGGTCGTCAGATACATAGATACAATTCTATTA
CCCCCATCCATACTCTAGAAATGAGCAAAGGAGAAGAACTTTTCACTGGAGTTGTCCCAATTCTTGTTGA
ATTAGATGGTGATGTTAATGGGCACAAATTTTCTGTCCGTGGAGAGGGTGAAGGTGATGCTACAAACGGA
AAACTCACCCTTAAATTTATTTGCACTACTGGAAAACTACCTGTTCCGTGGCCAACACTTGTCACTACTC
TGTCTTATGGTGTTCAATGCTTTTCCCGTTATCCGGATCACATGAAACGGCATGACTTTTTCAAGAGTGC
CATGCCCGAAGGTTATGTACAGGAACGCACTATATCTTTCAAAGATGACGGGACCTACAAGACGCGTGCT
GAAGTCAAGTTTGAAGGTGATACCCTTGTTAATCGTATCGAGTTAAAGGGTATTGATTTTAAAGAAGATG
GAAACATTCTTGGACACAAACTCGAGTACAACTTTAACGAGCACTTGGTATACATCACGGCAGACAAACA
AAAGAATGGAACCAAAGCTATCTTCCAAGTTCACCACAACGTTGAAGATGGTTCCGTTCAACTAGCAGAC
CATTATCAACAAAATACTCCAATTGGCGATGGCCCTGTCCTTTTACCAGACAACCATTACCTGCACACAC
AATCTGTCCTTTCGAAAGATCCCAACGAAAAGCGTGACCACATGGTCCTTCTTGAGTTTGTAACTGCTGC
TGGGATTACACATGGCATGGATGAGCTCTACAAATAATCATGTAATTAGTTATGTCACGCTTACATTCAC
GCCCTCCCCCCACATCCGCTCTAACCGAAAAGGAAGGAGTTAGACAACCTGAAGTCTAGGTCCCTATTTA
TTTTTTTATAGTTATGTTAGTATTAAGAACGTTATTTATATTTCAAATTTTTCTTTTTTTTCTGTACAGA
CGCGTGTACGCATGTAACATTATACTGAAAACCTTGCTTGAGAAGGTTTTGGGACGCTCGAAGGCTTTAA
TTTGCGGCCGGTACCCAATTCGCCCTATAGTGAGTCGTATTACGCGCGCTCACTGGCCGTCGTTTTACAA
CGTCGTGACTGGGAAAACCCTGGCGTTACCCAACTTAATCGCCTTGCAGCACATCCCCCTTTCGCCAGCT
GGCGTAATAGCGAAGAGGCCCGCACCGATCGCCCTTCCCAACAGTTGCGCAGCCTGAATGGCGAATGGCG
CG
[124 nt withheld, positions 5183-5306]
C
[91 nt withheld, positions 5308-5398]
A
[49 nt withheld, positions 5400-5448]
CCTTTGACGTTGGAGTCCACGTTCTTT
[37 nt withheld, positions 5476-5512]
ACCCTATCTCGGTCTATTCTTTTGATTTATAAGGGATTTTGCCGATTTCGGCCTATTGGTTAAAAAATGA
GCTGATTTAACAAAAATTTAACGCGAATTTTAACAAAATATTAACGTTTACAATTTCCTGATGCGGTATT
TTCTCCTTACGCATCTGTGCGGTATTTCACACCGCATAGGGTAATAACTGATATAATTAAATTGAAGCTC
TAATTTGTGAGTTTAGTATACATGCATTTACTTATAATACAGTTTTTTAGTTTTGCTGGCCGCATCTTCT
CAAATATGCTTCCCAGCCTGCTTTTCTGTAACGTTCACCCTCTACCTTAGCATCCCTTCCCTTTGCAAAT
AGTCCTCTTCCAACAATAATAATGTCAGATCCTGTAGAGACCACATCATCCACGGTTCTATACTGTTGAC
CCAATGCGTCTCCCTTGTCATCTAAACCCACACCGGGTGTCATAATCAACCAATCGTAACCTTCATCTCT
TCCACCCATGTCTCTTTGAGCAATAAAGCCGATAACAAAATCTTTGTCGCTCTTCGCAATGTCAACAGTA
CCCTTAGTATATTCTCCAGTAGATAGGGAGCCCTTGCATGACAATTCTGCTAACATCAAAAGGCCTCTAG
GTTCCTTTGTTACTTCTTCTGCCGCCTGCTTCAAACCGCTAACAATACCTGGGCCCACCACACCGTGTGC
ATTCGTAATGTCTGCCCATTCTGCTATTCTGTATACACCCGCAGAGTACTGCAATTTGACTGTATTACCA
ATGTCAGCAAATTTTCTGTCTTCGAAGAGTAAAAAATTGTACTTGGCGGATAATGCCTTTAGCGGCTTAA
CTGTGCCCTCCATGGAAAAATCAGTCAAGATATCCACATGTGTTTTTAGTAAACAAATTTTGGGACCTAA
TGCTTCAACTAACTCCAGTAATTCCTTGGTGGTACGAACATCCAATGAAGCACACAAGTTTGTTTGCTTT
TCGTGCATGATATTAAATAGCTTGGCAGCAACAGGACTAGGATGAGTAGCAGCACGTTCCTTATATGTAG
CTTTCGACATGATTTATCTTCGTTTCCTGCAGGTTTTTGTTCTGTGCAGTTGGGTTAAGAATACTGGGCA
ATTTCATGTTTCTTCAACACTACATATGCGTATATATACCAATCTAAGTCTGTGCTCCTTCCTTCGTTCT
TCCTTCTGTTCGGAGATTACCGAATCAAAAAAATTTCAAAGAAACCGAAATCAAAAAAAAGAATAAAAAA
AAAATGATGAATTGAATTGAAAAGCTGTGGTATGGTGCACTCTCAGTACAATCTGCTCTGATGCCGCATA
GTTAAGCCAGCCCCGACACCCGCCAACACCCGCTGACGCGCCCTGACGGGCTTGTCTGCTCCCGGCATCC
GCTTACAGACAAGCTGTGACCGTCTCCGGGAGCTGCATGTGTCAGAGGTTTTCACCGTCATCACCGAAAC
GCGCGA
