Features (pLannotate 1.2.2; 20 found; start..end, strand, type, name):
     69..1411    +  rep_origin     2μ ori: yeast 2μ plasmid origin of replication
   1438..1542    +  promoter       AmpR promoter: bla
   1543..2403    +  CDS            AmpR: β-lactamase; bla; confers resistance to ampicillin, carbenicillin, and related antibiotics
   2574..3162    +  rep_origin     ori: high-copy-number ColE1/pMB1/pBR322/pUC origin of replication
   3345..3437    +  CDS            lacI (fragment): lac repressor; lacI; The lac repressor binds to the lac operator to inhibit transcription in E. coli. This inhibition can be relieved by adding lactose or isopropyl-β-D-thiogalactopyranoside (IPTG).
   3450..3471    +  protein_bind   CAP binding site: CAP binding activates transcription in the presence of cAMP. E. coli catabolite activator protein
   3486..3516    +  promoter       lac promoter: promoter for the E. coli lac operon
   3524..3540    +  protein_bind   lac operator: The lac repressor binds to the lac operator to inhibit transcription in E. coli. This inhibition can be relieved by adding lactose or isopropyl-β-D-thiogalactopyranoside (IPTG). lac repressor encoded by lacI
   3585..3603    +  promoter       T3 promoter: promoter for bacteriophage T3 RNA polymerase
   3654..4003    +  promoter       MET17 promoter: S. cerevisiae MET17; expression is repressed by methionine; MET15; MET25
   4011..4724    +  CDS            superfolder GFP: GFP variant that folds robustly even when fused to poorly folded proteins (Pédelacq et al., 2006)
   4728..4975    +  terminator     CYC1 terminator: S. cerevisiae CYC1; transcription terminator for CYC1
   4994..5012    -  promoter       T7 promoter: promoter for bacteriophage T7 RNA polymerase
   5020..5175    +  CDS            lacZα (fragment): LacZα fragment of β-galactosidase; lacZ fragment
   5179..5607    +  rep_origin     f1 ori (sequence partly withheld): f1 bacteriophage origin of replication; arrow indicates direction of (+) strand synthesis
   5635..5686    -  misc_feature   bom (fragment): basis of mobility region from pBR322
   5765..6568    -  CDS            URA3: orotidine-5'-phosphate decarboxylase, required for uracil biosynthesis; S. cerevisiae URA3; yeast auxotrophic marker, counterselectable with 5-fluoroorotic acid (5-FOA)
   6569..6784    -  promoter       URA3 promoter: S. cerevisiae URA3
   6792..6841    -  misc_feature   bom (fragment): basis of mobility region from pBR322
   6943..1       -  CDS            rop (fragment) (across the origin): Rop protein, which maintains plasmids at low copy number; rop
>Addgene plasmid #115697 | p426MET25_sfpHluorin (MRV55) | addgene full sequence | sequence record 223644 | Addgene NGS Result
GACGAAAGGGCCTCGTGATACGCCTATTTTTATAGGTTAATGTCATGATAATAATGGTTTCTTAGTATGA
TCCAATATCAAAGGAAATGATAGCATTGAAGGATGAGACTAATCCAATTGAGGAGTGGCAGCATATAGAA
CAGCTAAAGGGTAGTGCTGAAGGAAGCATACGATACCCCGCATGGAATGGGATAATATCACAGGAGGTAC
TAGACTACCTTTCATCCTACATAAATAGACGCATATAAGTACGCATTTAAGCATAAACACGCACTATGCC
GTTCTTCTCATGTATATATATATACAGGCAACACGCAGATATAGGTGCGACGTGAACAGTGAGCTGTATG
TGCGCAGCTCGCGTTGCATTTTCGGAAGCGCTCGTTTTCGGAAACGCTTTGAAGTTCCTATTCCGAAGTT
CCTATTCTCTAGAAAGTATAGGAACTTCAGAGCGCTTTTGAAAACCAAAAGCGCTCTGAAGACGCACTTT
CAAAAAACCAAAAACGCACCGGACTGTAACGAGCTACTAAAATATTGCGAATACCGCTTCCACAAACATT
GCTCAAAAGTATCTCTTTGCTATATATCTCTGTGCTATATCCCTATATAACCTACCCATCCACCTTTCGC
TCCTTGAACTTGCATCTAAACTCGACCTCTACATTTTTTATGTTTATCTCTAGTATTACTCTTTAGACAA
AAAAATTGTAGTAAGAACTATTCATAGAGTGAATCGAAAACAATACGAAAATGTAAACATTTCCTATACG
TAGTATATAGAGACAAAATAGAAGAAACCGTTCATAATTTTCTGACCAATGAAGAATCATCAACGCTATC
ACTTTCTGTTCACAAAGTATGCGCAATCCACATCGGTATAGAATATAATCGGGGATGCCTTTATCTTGAA
AAAATGCACCCGCAGCTTCGCTAGTAATCAGTAAACGCGGGAAGTGGAGTCAGGCTTTTTTTATGGAAGA
GAAAATAGACACCAAAGTAGCCTTCTTCTAACCTTAACGGACCTACAGTGCAAAAAGTTATCAAGAGACT
GCATTATAGAGCGCACAAAGGAGAAAAAAAGTAATCTAAGATGCTTTGTTAGAAAAATAGCGCTCTCGGG
ATGCATTTTTGTAGAACAAAAAAGAAGTATAGATTCTTTGTTGGTAAAATAGCGCTCTCGCGTTGCATTT
CTGTTCTGTAAAAATGCAGCTCAGATTCTTTGTTTGAAAAATTAGCGCTCTCGCGTTGCATTTTTGTTTT
ACAAAAATGAAGCACAGATTCTTCGTTGGTAAAATAGCGCTTTCGCGTTGCATTTCTGTTCTGTAAAAAT
GCAGCTCAGATTCTTTGTTTGAAAAATTAGCGCTCTCGCGTTGCATTTTTGTTCTACAAAATGAAGCACA
GATGCTTCGTTCAGGTGGCACTTTTCGGGGAAATGTGCGCGGAACCCCTATTTGTTTATTTTTCTAAATA
CATTCAAATATGTATCCGCTCATGAGACAATAACCCTGATAAATGCTTCAATAATATTGAAAAAGGAAGA
GTATGAGTATTCAACATTTCCGTGTCGCCCTTATTCCCTTTTTTGCGGCATTTTGCCTTCCTGTTTTTGC
TCACCCAGAAACGCTGGTGAAAGTAAAAGATGCTGAAGATCAGTTGGGTGCACGAGTGGGTTACATCGAA
CTGGATCTCAACAGCGGTAAGATCCTTGAGAGTTTTCGCCCCGAAGAACGTTTTCCAATGATGAGCACTT
TTAAAGTTCTGCTATGTGGCGCGGTATTATCCCGTATTGACGCCGGGCAAGAGCAACTCGGTCGCCGCAT
ACACTATTCTCAGAATGACTTGGTTGAGTACTCACCAGTCACAGAAAAGCATCTTACGGATGGCATGACA
GTAAGAGAATTATGCAGTGCTGCCATAACCATGAGTGATAACACTGCGGCCAACTTACTTCTGACAACGA
TCGGAGGACCGAAGGAGCTAACCGCTTTTTTGCACAACATGGGGGATCATGTAACTCGCCTTGATCGTTG
GGAACCGGAGCTGAATGAAGCCATACCAAACGACGAGCGTGACACCACGATGCCTGTAGCAATGGCAACA
ACGTTGCGCAAACTATTAACTGGCGAACTACTTACTCTAGCTTCCCGGCAACAATTAATAGACTGGATGG
AGGCGGATAAAGTTGCAGGACCACTTCTGCGCTCGGCCCTTCCGGCTGGCTGGTTTATTGCTGATAAATC
TGGAGCCGGTGAGCGTGGGTCTCGCGGTATCATTGCAGCACTGGGGCCAGATGGTAAGCCCTCCCGTATC
GTAGTTATCTACACGACGGGGAGTCAGGCAACTATGGATGAACGAAATAGACAGATCGCTGAGATAGGTG
CCTCACTGATTAAGCATTGGTAACTGTCAGACCAAGTTTACTCATATATACTTTAGATTGATTTAAAACT
TCATTTTTAATTTAAAAGGATCTAGGTGAAGATCCTTTTTGATAATCTCATGACCAAAATCCCTTAACGT
GAGTTTTCGTTCCACTGAGCGTCAGACCCCGTAGAAAAGATCAAAGGATCTTCTTGAGATCCTTTTTTTC
TGCGCGTAATCTGCTGCTTGCAAACAAAAAAACCACCGCTACCAGCGGTGGTTTGTTTGCCGGATCAAGA
GCTACCAACTCTTTTTCCGAAGGTAACTGGCTTCAGCAGAGCGCAGATACCAAATACTGTTCTTCTAGTG
TAGCCGTAGTTAGGCCACCACTTCAAGAACTCTGTAGCACCGCCTACATACCTCGCTCTGCTAATCCTGT
TACCAGTGGCTGCTGCCAGTGGCGATAAGTCGTGTCTTACCGGGTTGGACTCAAGACGATAGTTACCGGA
TAAGGCGCAGCGGTCGGGCTGAACGGGGGGTTCGTGCACACAGCCCAGCTTGGAGCGAACGACCTACACC
GAACTGAGATACCTACAGCGTGAGCTATGAGAAAGCGCCACGCTTCCCGAAGGGAGAAAGGCGGACAGGT
ATCCGGTAAGCGGCAGGGTCGGAACAGGAGAGCGCACGAGGGAGCTTCCAGGGGGAAACGCCTGGTATCT
TTATAGTCCTGTCGGGTTTCGCCACCTCTGACTTGAGCGTCGATTTTTGTGATGCTCGTCAGGGGGGCGG
AGCCTATGGAAAAACGCCAGCAACGCGGCCTTTTTACGGTTCCTGGCCTTTTGCTGGCCTTTTGCTCACA
TGTTCTTTCCTGCGTTATCCCCTGATTCTGTGGATAACCGTATTACCGCCTTTGAGTGAGCTGATACCGC
TCGCCGCAGCCGAACGACCGAGCGCAGCGAGTCAGTGAGCGAGGAAGCGGAAGAGCGCCCAATACGCAAA
CCGCCTCTCCCCGCGCGTTGGCCGATTCATTAATGCAGCTGGCACGACAGGTTTCCCGACTGGAAAGCGG
GCAGTGAGCGCAACGCAATTAATGTGAGTTAGCTCACTCATTAGGCACCCCAGGCTTTACACTTTATGCT
TCCGGCTCGTATGTTGTGTGGAATTGTGAGCGGATAACAATTTCACACAGGAAACAGCTATGACCATGAT
TACGCCAAGCGCGCAATTAACCCTCACTAAAGGGAACAAAAGCTGGAGCTCCGGATGCAAGGGTTCGAAT
CCCTTAGCTCTCATTATTTTTTGCTTTTTCTCTTGAGGTCACATGATCGCAAAATGGCAAATGGCACGTG
AAGCTGTCGATATTGGGGAACTGTGGTGGTTGGCAAATGACTAATTAAGTTAGTCAAGGCGCCATCCTCA
TGAAAACTGTGTAACATAATAACCGAAGTGTCGAAAAGGTGGCACCTTGTCCAATTGAACACGCTCGATG
AAAAAAATAAGATATATATAAGGTTAAGTAAAGCGTCTGTTAGAAAGGAAGTTTTTCCTTTTTCTTGCTC
TCTTGTCTTTTCATCTACTATTTCCTTCGTGTAATACAGGGTCGTCAGATACATAGATACAATTCTATTA
CCCCCATCCATACTCTAGAAATGAGCAAAGGAGAAGAACTTTTCACTGGAGTTGTCCCAATTCTTGTTGA
ATTAGATGGTGATGTTAATGGGCACAAATTTTCTGTCCGTGGAGAGGGTGAAGGTGATGCTACAAACGGA
AAACTCACCCTTAAATTTATTTGCACTACTGGAAAACTACCTGTTCCGTGGCCAACACTTGTCACTACTC
TGTCTTATGGTGTTCAATGCTTTTCCCGTTATCCGGATCACATGAAACGGCATGACTTTTTCAAGAGTGC
CATGCCCGAAGGTTATGTACAGGAACGCACTATATCTTTCAAAGATGACGGGACCTACAAGACGCGTGCT
GAAGTCAAGTTTGAAGGTGATACCCTTGTTAATCGTATCGAGTTAAAGGGTATTGATTTTAAAGAAGATG
GAAACATTCTTGGACACAAACTCGAGTACAACTTTAACGAGCACTTGGTATACATCACGGCAGACAAACA
AAAGAATGGAACCAAAGCTATCTTCCAAGTTCACCACAACGTTGAAGATGGTTCCGTTCAACTAGCAGAC
CATTATCAACAAAATACTCCAATTGGCGATGGCCCTGTCCTTTTACCAGACAACCATTACCTGCACACAC
AATCTGTCCTTTCGAAAGATCCCAACGAAAAGCGTGACCACATGGTCCTTCTTGAGTTTGTAACTGCTGC
TGGGATTACACATGGCATGGATGAGCTCTACAAATAATCATGTAATTAGTTATGTCACGCTTACATTCAC
GCCCTCCCCCCACATCCGCTCTAACCGAAAAGGAAGGAGTTAGACAACCTGAAGTCTAGGTCCCTATTTA
TTTTTTTATAGTTATGTTAGTATTAAGAACGTTATTTATATTTCAAATTTTTCTTTTTTTTCTGTACAGA
CGCGTGTACGCATGTAACATTATACTGAAAACCTTGCTTGAGAAGGTTTTGGGACGCTCGAAGGCTTTAA
TTTGCGGCCGGTACCCAATTCGCCCTATAGTGAGTCGTATTACGCGCGCTCACTGGCCGTCGTTTTACAA
CGTCGTGACTGGGAAAACCCTGGCGTTACCCAACTTAATCGCCTTGCAGCACATCCCCCTTTCGCCAGCT
GGCGTAATAGCGAAGAGGCCCGCACCGATCGCCCTTCCCAACAGTTGCGCAGCCTGAATGGCGAATGG
[124 nt withheld, positions 5179-5302]
C
[91 nt withheld, positions 5304-5394]
A
[49 nt withheld, positions 5396-5444]
CCTTTGACGTTGGAGTCCACGTTCTTT
[37 nt withheld, positions 5472-5508]
ACCCTATCTCGGTCTATTCTTTTGATTTATAAGGGATTTTGCCGATTTCGGCCTATTGGTTAAAAAATGA
GCTGATTTAACAAAAATTTAACGCGAATTTTAACAAAATATTAACGCTTACAATTTCCTGATGCGGTATT
TTCTCCTTACGCATCTGTGCGGTATTTCACACCGCATAGGGTAATAACTGATATAATTAAATTGAAGCTC
TAATTTGTGAGTTTAGTATACATGCATTTACTTATAATACAGTTTTTTAGTTTTGCTGGCCGCATCTTCT
CAAATATGCTTCCCAGCCTGCTTTTCTGTAACGTTCACCCTCTACCTTAGCATCCCTTCCCTTTGCAAAT
AGTCCTCTTCCAACAATAATAATGTCAGATCCTGTAGAGACCACATCATCCACGGTTCTATACTGTTGAC
CCAATGCGTCTCCCTTGTCATCTAAACCCACACCGGGTGTCATAATCAACCAATCGTAACCTTCATCTCT
TCCACCCATGTCTCTTTGAGCAATAAAGCCGATAACAAAATCTTTGTCGCTCTTCGCAATGTCAACAGTA
CCCTTAGTATATTCTCCAGTAGATAGGGAGCCCTTGCATGACAATTCTGCTAACATCAAAAGGCCTCTAG
GTTCCTTTGTTACTTCTTCTGCCGCCTGCTTCAAACCGCTAACAATACCTGGGCCCACCACACCGTGTGC
ATTCGTAATGTCTGCCCATTCTGCTATTCTGTATACACCCGCAGAGTACTGCAATTTGACTGTATTACCA
ATGTCAGCAAATTTTCTGTCTTCGAAGAGTAAAAAATTGTACTTGGCGGATAATGCCTTTAGCGGCTTAA
CTGTGCCCTCCATGGAAAAATCAGTCAAGATATCCACATGTGTTTTTAGTAAACAAATTTTGGGACCTAA
TGCTTCAACTAACTCCAGTAATTCCTTGGTGGTACGAACATCCAATGAAGCACACAAGTTTGTTTGCTTT
TCGTGCATGATATTAAATAGCTTGGCAGCAACAGGACTAGGATGAGTAGCAGCACGTTCCTTATATGTAG
CTTTCGACATGATTTATCTTCGTTTCCTGCAGGTTTTTGTTCTGTGCAGTTGGGTTAAGAATACTGGGCA
ATTTCATGTTTCTTCAACACTACATATGCGTATATATACCAATCTAAGTCTGTGCTCCTTCCTTCGTTCT
TCCTTCTGTTCGGAGATTACCGAATCAAAAAAATTTCAAGGAAACCGAAATCAAAAAAAAGAATAAAAAA
AAAATGATGAATTGAAAAGGTGGTATGGTGCACTCTCAGTACAATCTGCTCTGATGCCGCATAGTTAAGC
CAGCCCCGACACCCGCCAACACCCGCTGACGCGCCCTGACGGGCTTGTCTGCTCCCGGCATCCGCTTACA
GACAAGCTGTGACCGTCTCCGGGAGCTGCATGTGTCAGAGGTTTTCACCGTCATCACCGAAACGCGCGA
